Addgene plasmid #140692: Sender_plasmid1
Purpose: Encodes constitutive yellow (sfYFP) fluorescence for identification
Depositing lab: Matthew Bennett. Depositing organization: Rice University. Publication: Spatiotemporal Dynamics of Synthetic Microbial Consortia in Microfluidic Devices. Alnahhas RN, Winkle JJ, Hirning AJ, Karamched B, Ott W, Josic K, Bennett MR. ACS Synth Biol. 2019 Sep 20;8(9):2051-2058. doi: 10.1021/acssynbio.9b00146. Epub 2019 Aug 9. PubMed 31361464.
Backbone
  Vector backbone: p15A
  Backbone size w/o insert (bp): 2732
  Total vector size (bp): 3445
  Vector type: Bacterial Expression
Growth in bacteria
  Bacterial resistance: Ampicillin, 100 μg/mL
  Growth temperature: 37°C
  Growth strain: DH5alpha
  Copy number: Low Copy
Gene/Insert
  Gene/Insert name: sfYFP
  Species: Synthetic
  Insert size (bp): 714
  Promoter: pIq constitutive promoter
  Tag / fusion protein: ssrA degradation tag (ASV) (C terminal on backbone)
  Cloning method: Gibson Cloning
  Sequencing primers: 5′ cgttcttcggggcgaaa; 3′ gccagtgtgagacagcggtgcggac
Terms and licenses: Academic/Nonprofit Terms; Industry Terms: Not Available to Industry
How to cite: Sender_plasmid1 was a gift from Matthew Bennett (Addgene plasmid # 140692 ; http://n2t.net/addgene:140692 ; RRID:Addgene_140692)
