[The description below was written by a language model from this plasmid's Addgene catalogue record and pLannotate feature annotations shown in this document.]
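Description:
Sender_plasmid1 is a 3,445 bp bacterial expression plasmid built on a p15A backbone and propagated in E. coli. Replication is driven by the p15A origin, catalogued here as low copy, which is compatible with ColE1-type plasmids and so allows the construct to coexist with other plasmids in the same cell. Selection is by ampicillin through a β-lactamase (AmpR) gene under its native bla promoter, followed by a lambda t0 terminator. A short stretch annotated as an RSF origin fragment lies next to the p15A origin and is probably a partial similarity hit, not a second functional origin.

The payload is a 714 bp synthetic sfYFP coding sequence, a yellow superfolder fluorescent protein. The automated annotation labels this ORF as superfolder GFP, as expected for a closely related variant. It is transcribed from the constitutive lacIq (pIq) promoter, of which the annotation detects a fragment upstream of the ORF, and transcription ends at a T7Te terminator. According to the catalogue entry, the protein carries a C-terminal ssrA degradation tag of the ASV variant. This tag targets the protein for proteolytic turnover, so fluorescence follows current expression instead of accumulating. It is not separately annotated in the feature table. Upstream of the promoter, the table also lists a lac operator and a Myc epitope/N-MYC-like fragment. The record assigns these no role, and they may be backbone remnants.

The stated purpose is constitutive yellow fluorescent labelling for strain identification. The name and the associated work suggest it marks a "sender" strain in synthetic microbial consortia imaged in microfluidic devices.
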