Features (pLannotate 1.2.2; 11 found; start..end, strand, type, name):
     20..36      +  protein_bind   lac operator: The lac repressor binds to the lac operator to inhibit transcription in E. coli. This inhibition can be relieved by adding lactose or isopropyl-β-D-thiogalactopyranoside (IPTG). lac repressor encoded by lacI
     52..270     +  CDS            N-MYC2 (fragment): MYC2_MARMO - Protein inferred from homology: Swiss-Prot protein existence level 3. From Marmota monax (Woodchuck).
    238..267     +  CDS            Myc: Myc (human c-Myc proto-oncogene) epitope tag
    395..438     +  promoter       lacIq promoter (fragment): lacI (mutant); In the lacIq allele, a single base change in the promoter boosts expression of the lacI gene about 10-fold.
    520..1233    +  CDS            superfolder GFP: GFP variant that folds robustly even when fused to poorly folded proteins (Pédelacq et al., 2006)
   1419..1446    +  terminator     T7Te terminator: phage T7 early transcription terminator
   1533..1588    -  rep_origin     RSF ori (fragment): Plasmids containing the RSF 1030 origin of replication can be propagated in E. coli cells that contain additional plasmids with compatible origins.
   1676..2221    -  rep_origin     p15A ori: Plasmids containing the medium-copy-number p15A origin of replication can be propagated in E. coli cells that contain a second plasmid with the ColE1 origin.
   2335..2429    -  terminator     lambda t0 terminator: transcription terminator from phage lambda
   2459..3319    -  CDS            AmpR: β-lactamase; bla; confers resistance to ampicillin, carbenicillin, and related antibiotics
   3320..3424    -  promoter       AmpR promoter: bla
>Addgene plasmid #140692 | Sender_plasmid1 | addgene full sequence | sequence record 296008 | Addgene NGS Result
ACCTGACGTCTGTGTGGAATTGTGAGCGGATAACAATTTCACACAGGGCCCTCGGACACCGAGGAGAATG
TCAAGAGGCGAACACACAACGTCTTGGAGCGCCAGAGGAGGAACGAGCTAAAACGGAGCTTTTTTGCCCT
GCGTGACCAGATCCCGGAGTTGGAAAACAATGAAAAGGCCCCCAAGGTAGTTATCCTTAAAAAAGCCACA
GCATACATCCTGTCCGTCCAAGCAGAGGAGCAAAAGCTCATTTCTGAAGAGGACTTGTTGCGGAAACGAC
GAGAACAGTTGAAACACAAACTTGAACAGCTACGGAACTCTTGTGCGTAAGGAAAAGTAAGGAAAACGAT
TCCTTCTAACAGAAATGTCCTGAGCAATCACCTATGAACTGTCGATGGTGCAAAACCTTTCGCGGTATGG
CATGATAGCGCCCGGAAGCATGCCACTTAAAAAGGAGATCAACAATGAAAGCAATTTTCGTACTGAAACA
TCTTAATCATGCTAAGGAGAAATACTAGTATGCGTAAAGGCGAAGAGCTGTTCACTGGTGTCGTCCCTAT
TCTGGTGGAACTGGATGGTGATGTCAACGGTCATAAGTTTTCCGTGCGTGGCGAGGGTGAAGGTGACGCA
ACTAATGGTAAACTGACGCTGAAGTTCATCTGTACTACTGGTAAACTGCCGGTACCTTGGCCGACTCTGG
TAACGACGCTGACTTATGGTGTTCAGTGCTTTGCTCGTTATCCGGACCATATGAAGCAGCATGACTTCTT
CAAGTCCGCCATGCCGGAAGGCTATGTGCAGGAACGCACGATTTCCTTTAAGGATGACGGCACGTACAAA
ACGCGTGCGGAAGTGAAATTTGAAGGCGATACCCTGGTAAACCGCATTGAGCTGAAAGGCATTGACTTTA
AAGAAGACGGCAATATCCTGGGCCATAAGCTGGAATACAATTTTAACAGCCACAATGTTTACATCACCGC
CGATAAACAAAAAAATGGCATTAAAGCGAATTTTAAAATTCGCCACAACGTGGAGGATGGCAGCGTGCAG
CTGGCTGATCACTACCAGCAAAACACTCCAATCGGTGATGGTCCTGTTCTGCTGCCAGACAATCACTATC
TGAGCTACCAAAGCGTTCTGTCTAAAGATCCGAACGAGAAACGCGATCATATGGTTCTGCTGGAGTTCGT
AACCGCAGCGGGCATCACGCATGGTATGGATGAACTGTACAAAGCAGCGAACGACGAAAATTACGCCGCG
TCTGTTTAATAAAAGCTTCCCCTACGTGCTGCTGAAGTTGCCCGCAACAGAGAGTGGAACCAACCGGTGA
TACCACGATACTATGACTGAGAGTCAACGCCATGAGCGGCCTCATTTCTTATTCTGAGTTACAACAGTCC
GCACCGCTGTCTCACACTGGCTCACCTTCGGGTGGGCCTTTCTGCGTTTATATACTAGAGAGAGAATATA
AAAAGCCAGATTATTAATCCGGCTTTTTTATTATTTCCTAGCTAGCTAGACCTAGGGATATATTCCGCTT
CCTCGCTCACTGACTCGCTACGCTCGGTCGTTCGACTGCGGCGAGCGGAAATGGCTTACGAACGGGGCGG
AGATTTCCTGGAAGATGCCAGGAAGATACTTAACAGGGAAGTGAGAGGGCCGCGGCAAAGCCGTTTTTCC
ATAGGCTCCGCCCCCCTGACAAGCATCACGAAATCTGACGCTCAAATCAGTGGTGGCGAAACCCGACAGG
ACTATAAAGATACCAGGCGTTTCCCCCTGGCGGCTCCCTCGTGCGCTCTCCTGTTCCTGCCTTTCGGTTT
ACCGGTGTCATTCCGCTGTTATGGCCGCGTTTGTCTCATTCCACGCCTGACACTCAGTTCCGGGTAGGCA
GTTCGCTCCAAGCTGGACTGTATGCACGAACCCCCCGTTCAGTCCGACCGCTGCGCCTTATCCGGTAACT
ATCGTCTTGAGTCCAACCCGGAAAGACATGCAAAAGCACCACTGGCAGCAGCCACTGGTAATTGATTTAG
AGGAGTTAGTCTTGAAGTCATGCGCCGGTTAAGGCTAAACTGAAAGGACAAGTTTTGGTGACTGCGCTCC
TCCAAGCCAGTTACCTCGGTTCAAAGAGTTGGTAGCTCAGAGAACCTTCGAAAAACCGCCCTGCAAGGCG
GTTTTTTCGTTTTCAGAGCAAGAGATTACGCGCAGACCAAAACGATCTCAAGAAGATCATCTTATTAATC
AGATAAAATATTTCTAGATTTCAGTGCAATTTATCTCTTCAAATGTAGCACCTGAAGTCAGCCCCATACG
ATATAAGTTGTTACTAGTGCTTGGATTCTCACCAATAAAAAACGCCCGGCGGCAACCGAGCGTTCTGAAC
AAATCCAGATGGAGTTCTGAGGTCATTACTGGATCTATCAACAGGAGTCCAAGCGAGCTCGTAAACTTGG
TCTGACAGTTACCAATGCTTAATCAGTGAGGCACCTATCTCAGCGATCTGTCTATTTCGTTCATCCATAG
TTGCCTGACTCCCCGTCGTGTAGATAACTACGATACGGGAGGGCTTACCATCTGGCCCCAGTGCTGCAAT
GATACCGCGAGACCCACGCTCACCGGCTCCAGATTTATCAGCAATAAACCAGCCAGCCGGAAGGGCCGAG
CGCAGAAGTGGTCCTGCAACTTTATCCGCCTCCATCCAGTCTATTAATTGTTGCCGGGAAGCTAGAGTAA
GTAGTTCGCCAGTTAATAGTTTGCGCAACGTTGTTGCCATTGCTACAGGCATCGTGGTGTCACGCTCGTC
GTTTGGTATGGCTTCATTCAGCTCCGGTTCCCAACGATCAAGGCGAGTTACATGATCCCCCATGTTGTGC
AAAAAAGCGGTTAGCTCCTTCGGTCCTCCGATCGTTGTCAGAAGTAAGTTGGCCGCAGTGTTATCACTCA
TGGTTATGGCAGCACTGCATAATTCTCTTACTGTCATGCCATCCGTAAGATGCTTTTCTGTGACTGGTGA
GTACTCAACCAAGTCATTCTGAGAATAGTGTATGCGGCGACCGAGTTGCTCTTGCCCGGCGTCAATACGG
GATAATACCGCGCCACATAGCAGAACTTTAAAAGTGCTCATCATTGGAAAACGTTCTTCGGGGCGAAAAC
TCTCAAGGATCTTACCGCTGTTGAGATCCAGTTCGATGTAACCCACTCGTGCACCCAACTGATCTTCAGC
ATCTTTTACTTTCACCAGCGTTTCTGGGTGAGCAAAAACAGGAAGGCAAAATGCCGCAAAAAAGGGAATA
AGGGCGACACGGAAATGTTGAATACTCATACTCTTCCTTTTTCAATATTATTGAAGCATTTATCAGGGTT
ATTGTCTCATGAGCGGATACATATTTGAATGTATTTAGAAAAATAAACAAATAGGGGTTCCGCGCACATT
TCCCCGAAAAGTGCC
